Addgene plasmid #146577: pAc5.1B-lambdaN-HA-DmeIF4Ga-dsRNAres_I
Purpose: Insect Expression of DmeIF4Ga
Depositing lab: Elisa Izaurralde. Depositing organization: Max Planck Institute for Developmental Biology. Publication: 4E-BPs require non-canonical 4E-binding motifs and a lateral surface of eIF4E to repress translation. Igreja C, Peter D, Weiler C, Izaurralde E. Nat Commun. 2014 Sep 2;5:4790. doi: 10.1038/ncomms5790. PubMed 25179781.
Backbone
  Vector backbone: Unknown
  Vector type: Insect Expression
Growth in bacteria
  Bacterial resistance: Ampicillin, 100 μg/mL
  Growth temperature: 37°C
  Growth strain: DH5alpha
  Copy number: Low Copy
Gene/Insert
  Gene/Insert name: DmeIF4Ga
  Species: D. melanogaster (fly)
  Mutation: one non silent mutation K340R compared to the sequence given by NCBI:NM_079901.3.Amplified from DGRC clone RE51676/#10068.
  Entrez Gene: eIF4G1 (a.k.a. Dmel_CG10811, CG10811, Dmel\CG10811, EIF4G, EIF4G1, Eif4G, deIF4G, eIF-4G, eIF4G, eIF4g, eiF-4G, p200)
  Cloning method: Unknown
Terms and licenses: Academic/Nonprofit Terms; Industry Terms: Not Available to Industry
Depositor comments: Plasmids from this collection were made available to the research community and donated after the lab closed. Please note that the sequence provided by the depositing laboratory may be theoretical/predicted or based on Sanger sequencing results. There may be discrepancies between sequencing results obtained by Addgene and the depositor sequence. If an Addgene verified sequence is not available, please contact before placing your order to request that our lab fully sequence the plasmid.
How to cite: pAc5.1B-lambdaN-HA-DmeIF4Ga-dsRNAres_I was a gift from Elisa Izaurralde (Addgene plasmid # 146577 ; http://n2t.net/addgene:146577 ; RRID:Addgene_146577)
