[The description below was written by a language model from this plasmid's Addgene catalogue record and pLannotate feature annotations shown in this document.]
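Description:
pAc5.1B-lambdaN-HA-DmeIF4Ga-dsRNAres_I is an insect expression plasmid of about 10.5 kb for producing tagged Drosophila melanogaster eIF4G (eIF4G1, CG10811) in cultured fly cells. The catalogue lists the backbone as unknown, although the name and the annotated parts point to a pAc5.1-type vector. In bacteria it is maintained through a ColE1/pUC-type origin and selected with ampicillin via the β-lactamase gene and its own promoter. The catalogue describes it as low copy even though the origin annotation is of the high-copy type. A short tetracycline-resistance fragment and a piece of SV40 large T antigen are also annotated, and these look like non-functional backbone remnants.

Expression is driven by the strong constitutive actin 5C promoter. Immediately downstream lie a fragment of the bacteriophage lambda N protein and an HA epitope (annotated as part of a 3xHA tag), which form an N-terminal λN-HA tag. The eIF4G coding sequence is not itself annotated, but it presumably fills the large unannotated gap between the HA tag and the vector's V5 tag, which is followed by an SV40 polyadenylation signal. The record does not say whether the V5 tag is in frame with the insert. The λN peptide binds BoxB RNA hairpins, so fusions of this kind are typically used to tether a protein to a BoxB-containing reporter mRNA, while HA allows detection or immunoprecipitation.

The insert carries one non-silent change, K340R, relative to the NCBI reference. The "dsRNAres" in the name suggests that it was recoded to resist a dsRNA, which would allow complementation after knockdown of the endogenous gene, though the record does not detail these changes. The associated publication concerns translational repression by 4E-BPs and their binding to eIF4E.
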