Features (pLannotate 1.2.2; 10 found; start..end, strand, type, name):
     56..2568    +  promoter       Ac5 promoter: Drosophila melanogaster actin 5C promoter
   2588..2653    +  CDS            N (fragment): REGN_LAMBD - Experimental evidence at protein level: Swiss-Prot protein existence level 1. Plays a role as a transcriptional antitermination factor that allows the virus to initiate its lytic phase. Activates expression of the delayed viral early genes by modifying host RNA polymerase (RNAP) into a form that is resistant to termination signals. This antitermination function requires the host NusA protein which serves to stabilize the interaction between antitermination protein N and host RNA polymerase. From Escherichia phage lambda (Bacteriophage lambda).
   2678..2704    +  CDS            3xHA (fragment): three tandem HA epitope tags
   7772..7813    +  CDS            V5 tag: epitope tag from simian virus 5
   7913..8047    -  polyA_signal   SV40 poly(A) signal: SV40 polyadenylation signal
   8070..8154    -  CDS            large T antigen (fragment): large T antigen from SV40 (simian virus 40)
   8155..8625    +  CDS            TcR (fragment): tetracycline efflux protein; tet; confers resistance to tetracycline
   8669..9257    -  rep_origin     ori: high-copy-number ColE1/pMB1/pBR322/pUC origin of replication
   9428..10288   -  CDS            AmpR: β-lactamase; bla; confers resistance to ampicillin, carbenicillin, and related antibiotics
  10289..10393   -  promoter       AmpR promoter: bla
>Addgene plasmid #146577 | pAc5.1B-lambdaN-HA-DmeIF4Ga-dsRNAres_I | depositor full sequence | sequence record 289023 | Full Sequence
CTTCAAGGAATTAATTCTATATTCTAAAAACACAAATGATACTTCTAAAAAAAATCATGAATGGCATCAA
CTCTGAATCAAATCTTTGCAGATGCACCTACTTCTCATTTCCACTGTCACATCATTTTTCCAGATCTCGC
TGCCTGTTATGTGGCCCACAAACCAAGACACGTTTTATGGCCATTAAAGCTGGCTGATCGTCGCCAAACA
CCAAATACATATCAATATGTACATTCGAGAAAGAAGCGATCAAAGAAGCGTCTTCGGGCGAGTAGGAGAA
TGCGGAGGAGAAGGAGAACGAGCTGATCTAGTATCTCTCCACAATCCAATGCCAACTGACCAACTGGCCA
TATTCGGAGCAATTTGAAGCCAATTTCCATCGCCTGGCGATCGCTCCATTCTTGGCTATATGTTTTTCAC
CGTTCCCGGGGCCATTTTCAAAGACTCGTCGGTAAGATAAGATTGTGTCACTCGCTGTCTCTCTTCATTT
GTCGAAGAATGCTGAGGAATTTCGCGATGACGTCGGCGAGTATTTTGAAGAATGAGAATAATTTGTATTT
ATACGAAAATCAGTTAGTGGAATTTTCTACAAAAACATGTTATCTATAGATAATTTTGTTGCAAAATATG
TTGACTATGACAAAGATTGTATGTATATACCTTTAATGTATTCTCATTTTCTTATGTATTTATAATGGCA
ATGATGATACTGATGATATTTTAAGATGATGCCAGACCACAGGCTGATTTCTGCGTCTTTTGCCGAACGC
AGTGCATGTGCGGTTGTTGTTTTTTGGAATAGTTTCAATTTTCGGACTGTCCGCTTTGATTTCAGTTTCT
TGGCTTATTCAAAAAGCAAAGTAAAGCCAAAAAAGCGAGATGGCAATACCAAATGCGGCAAAACGGTAGT
GGAAGGAAAGGGGTGCGGGGCAGCGGAAGGAAGGGTGGGGCGGGGCGTGGCGGGGTCTGTGGCTGGGCGC
GACGTCACCGACGTTGGAGCCACTCCTTTGACCATGTGTGCGTGTGTGTATTATTCGTGTCTCGCCACTC
GCCGGTTGTTTTTTTCTTTTTATCTCGCTCTCTCTAGCGCCATCTCGTACGCATGCTCAACGCACCGCAT
GTTGCCGTGTCCTTTATGCGTCATTTTGGCTCGAAATAGGCAATTATTTAAACAAAGATTAGTCAACGAA
AACGCTAAAATAAATAAGTCTACAATATGGTTACTTATTGCCATGTGTGTGCAGCCAACGATAGCAACAA
AAGCAACAACACAGTGGCTTTCCCTCTTTCACTTTTTGTTTGCAAGCGCGTGCGAGCAAGACGGCACGAC
CGGCAAACGCAATTACGCTGACAAAGAGCAGACGAAGTTTTGGCCGAAAAACATCAAGGCGCCTGATACG
AATGCATTTGCAATAACAATTGCGATATTTAATATTGTTTATGAAGCTGTTTGACTTCAAAACACACAAA
AAAAAAAATAAAACAAATTATTTGAAAGAGAATTAGGAATCGGACAGCTTATCGTTACGGGCTAACAGCA
CACCGAGACGAAATAGCTTACCTGACGTCACAGCCTCTGGAAGAACTGCCGCCAAGCAGAGAGAGAGAGA
AAAAGAGGGAGAGCAGCTTAGACCGCATGTGCTTGTGTGTGAGGCGTCTCTCTCTTCGTCTCCTGTTTGC
GCAAACGCATAGACTGCACTGAGAAAATCGATTACCTATTTTTTATGAATGAATATTTGCACTATTACTA
TTCAAAACTATTAAGATAGCAATCACATTCAATAGCCAAATACTATACCACCTGAGCGATGCAACGAAAT
GATCAATTTGAGCAAAAATGCTGCATATTTAGGACGGCATCATTATAGAAATGCTTCTTGCTGTGTACTT
TTCTCTCGTCTGGCAGCTGTTTCGCCGTTATTGTTAAAACCGGCTTAAGTTAGGTGTGTTTTCTACGACT
AGTGATGCCCCTACTAGAAGATGTGTGTTGCACAAATGTCCCTGAATAACCAATTTGAAGTGCAGATAGC
AGTAAACGTAAGCTAATATGAATATTATTTAACTGTAATGTTTTAATATCGCTGGACATTACTAATAAAC
CCACTATAAACACATGTACATATGTATGTTTTGGCATACAATGAGTAGTTGGGGAAAAAATGTGTAAAAG
CACCGTGACCATCACAGCATAAAGATAACCAGCTGAAGTATCGAATATGAGTAACCCCCAAATTGAATCA
CATGCCGCAACTGATAGGACCCATGGAAGTACACTCTTCATGGCGATATACAAGACACACACAAGCACGA
ACACCCAGTTGCGGAGGAAATTCTCCGTAAATGAAAACCCAATCGGCGAACAATTCATACCCATATATGG
TAAAAGTTTTGAACGCGACTTGAGAGCGGAGAGCATTGCGGCTGATAAGGTTTTAGCGCTAAGCGGGCTT
TATAAAACGGGCTGCGGGACCAGTTTTCATATCACTACCGTTTGAGTTCTTGTGCTGTGTGGATACTCCT
CCCGACACAAAGCCGCTCCATCAGCCAGCAGTCGTCTAATCCAGAGACCCCGGATCGGGGTACCAACATG
GACGCACAAACACGACGACGTGAGCGTCGCGCTGAGAAACAAGCTCAATGGAAAGCTGCAAACGGTGGAT
CTCCTCCACATATGGCTTACCCATACGATGTTCCAGATTACGCTCCTCCAAGCTTGAATTCTGCAGATAT
CCAGCACAGTGGCGGCCGCATGCAGCAAGCAATCCCTACACTACCTACTCAGTCGGACATCGACAAGGCT
ATGCAACCACACTCGGCTCAGAACATGTACGTGTCTACAGGTAATAATAACTCAGGTAACACGCGGTCAA
ACCCGCAGAGCGGTGGGATTTTCCGTGGGCCTCCATCTACACCAAACGCTCCAAGGGGAGCAAGCGGAGG
GGCTACGCGACACGTGCACGTTCAGCCAATGTATTCGCAGCCATTGCATCAAAATATGGTTCTCCAGCAG
TATACGCAGTACAATCCTCGACAGCAGACCTTCCCGGCATCACACTTACAGTATGCCCCGGCTCCGATGC
CCTATTATCAATATCAGTACGTGCCCACATTGCAACAGCAACCTCCTCACACACGGAGCGCCGTGACTGT
GAACACTAATGTGAACGTAGGGAATAACCTCCAACCCGTTCAATCAGGCCCAAACGGCCCATTGCCAGTC
CCAGGCGCCAGTTCTTCTCAGATACAGCTTTTGACGAGTACGGTACAACCTGGTGCTAGTACAGTGATGG
GAGTGGGAGGACCAGGCAGCACGATGGGACAGGTAGGAGTCCCCCCCATGGTCGGTGTGGGAGTGATGAC
TACGAGCGTTCAGCCACAGCCGGTACAAGTCCAACCCGCCAGTCGTCGGCGACACCAACACCGCCTTCAA
ATCATAGACCCCACAACTAAAAAAAATATTTTAGACGATTTTGATAAGACAAAATCAAACACAGACAATG
AATTTTCCGATCAGGTAACCTCCACAAACACACCAGCAACTGTCCTTTCAGAAGGTCCAATACGTATTCC
ACAGCAAGAAAGTGTTGGTTTAAATAATTTGACCAGTACATCATCACAAGGATCAGAATCACGGACAAAC
GCGCCTTATATCCCCATTGAAACAACACCAATAAGTCGAACAGATGTTGGGCCGACTCCAATCGTATCCG
CGATGACTGATGCTCCTTCGGTTGAAATATTACCAACGCCCCAAAGAGGGAGAAGCAGAAAAATTCCTAT
AGTGTCTCCTAAAAATGTATCTGAGTCCATAGTTGCTCCTATCACTGATGAAACGGATGATGCAGGGTCA
ACACCGATATCCAGAGCCACTGAAGAATCTATGCCACCTAATCAGACCCATCCAAATTTACTCATATCCG
ATTCATCAAAACATAAGCAAGCAGTATCAAATAGTGAGATTTCAAAAGACGCTCCTACTGGTTTAAAGGA
AATGCATGTTGCTGAGCTGGAGTCCAGTGTAGCCTCCGAAAATCATCCAGCTGGAATACTAGATGTCAAT
GTCAACAAGAGTTCACAATCATTGGATTTTTCTGCAGATCCCGAAATTGATAGTATTGGCGCAATATCAC
CTACGAGTCCAAACGCAGTTTCTCCTATTTTACACGAAGTTTTAGATAATACTGAGTTGTCAAAAAAATT
AGAGAATTCTACGACAGAAAGATTTAAAGATAGCCAAAGCGTAGAGAAGCCAACTCATCAAGAACTAAGT
TTAAGAAATGCCACAGACGAGACTGAAATATCCGCAATGGCATTACAAGATGTGAATAGTTTGGATAATA
ACCAAATTGAAAAAACATACCCTTCAAAGCCGAAACTCAATGTAGATGTTTCAGAAGACATTTCCTCCAG
AGAGTCAGCAATAAAGTCAACTTCTACAAAAAATACAGGAGTAGATGTAGGTCTCCAATCAGATTCTAAG
CCAGAGACTACCCTTAACGATAAACAGGACTCTACTGACCTAAAAGTGAAAGTGTCTGCGAAAATTTCAT
CTATCATAAACTATAATGAGGGTCAATGGTCACCAAACAATCCAAGCGGAAAAAAACAATACGACCGAGA
ACAGTTATTACAGTTACGCGAGGTTAAGGCCTCACGTATACAACCAGAGGTAAAAAATGTGTCTATTCTT
CCTCAACCAAACTTAATGCCATCATTTATTCGAAATAACAATAATAACAAGCGAGTACAATCGATGGTTG
GTATTATTGGCAATCGTAGCAATGAATCGGCGGGAAATTATATTGGTAAACAGATGTCGATGTCTGGCGT
ACAAAGTGGCGGCGGTAGAAGCAGTATGAAGGGCATGATACACGTAAATTTATCATTAAATCAAGATGTA
AAGTTAAGTGAAAATGAAAATGCATGGCGCCCTCGGGTCTTAAATAAATCTGATGGTGATAGCGACGCGA
AATCTGCACTCGAAAAAGATGAATTGGTACGTCGTGTTCGGGGTATTTTAAATAAGCTTACCCCAGAAAG
GTTTGACACACTTGTTGAGGAGATTATAAAATTGAAAATTGATACACCCGACAAAGTGGACGAAGTAATT
GTGTTGGTATTTGAAAAGGCCATTGATGAGCCAAACTTTTCTGTGTCTTACGCCAGACTATGTCAACGAC
TTGCTGCGGAAGTGAAGGTAATAGACGAGCGCATGGAAAGCGAAACCAAATCTAACTCGGCACACTTTCG
AAATGCATTGTTAGATAAAACTGAACAGGAATTCACCCAAAACGTTTCACAAAGCACCGCAAAGGAAAAA
AAATTACAGCCAATTGTGGATAAAATTAAGAAATGTACTGATGCCAATGAAAAAGCGGAACTTGAGGCAT
TTTTGGAAGAAGAAGAAAGAAAAATAAGAAGACGATCCGGAGGGACAGTACGATTTATTGGCGAACTTTT
TAAGATATCTATGTTGACTGGCAAAATAATATACTCTTGCATCGATACACTTCTTAACCCTCATTCTGAA
GACATGCTTGAGTGTTTGTGCAAGCTGCTTACAACTGTGGGTGCTAAATTTGAAAAGACCCCAGTAAATT
CCAAAGACCCTAGTCGGTGTTATTCGTTGGAAAAATCGATCACCAGGATGCAGGCCATCGCATCGAAAAC
TGACAAAGATGGAGCCAGAGTAAGCTCAAGAGTACGATTTATGCTTCAAGACGTTATCGACTTGCGTAAG
AATAAATGGCAAACTTCGCGGAATGAAGCACCCAAAACTATGGGACAAATTGAAAAAGAGGCAAAGAATG
AGCAGCTTTCTGCACAATATTTTGGTACACTTTCCAGTACTACACCCGGAGGATCGCAGGGCGGCTCTGG
TAAACGAGATGACCGTGGAAACTCTCGATACGGTGAATCTCGTTCAAGTAGCGCGTATGGTGGCAGCCAC
AGTCAACGTGGTGATAATGGCAACCTTCGACACCAGCAGCAGAACAACGTCGGGGGAAACGTCTCTGGAG
GTGCTGGACACTCCAATGGAAACAATGATGAAAATACTTGGCATGTGCAAACCAGCAAAGGTAGCCGCTC
TCTAGCGGTTGACAGCAATAAACTGGAAGGCCTGTCTAAACTTTCTGACCAAAATCTGGAAACAAAGAAG
ATGGGTGGATTAACGCAATTCATTTGGATTAGTAGTGACACGACAAGACTATCGTCGGCGCCGACACCAA
CCCCATCCAATCCTTTCGCTGTGCTCTCATCCCTAATTGATAAAAATAGTAATGAAAGGGATCGCGATCG
CAGTGGACCCAGAAACAAAGGATCATACAACAAAGGTTCTATGGAGCGGGATCGTTATGATAGAGGTATG
CATTCGAGAACTGGATCATCTCAGGGATCACGAGAAAACTCATCCTCCCGCGGTGGTCAGCAGGGTCGAA
CTTTATTGAGTTCATCAGTTCAAAAATCTACTAGTCATTCAAAATACACCCAACAGGCACCACCTACACG
GCATACTGTTAAAGCCCAGTCATCAGTGGGCAGCTCTAACGTTAACACAGGTCCACTCTACCGTGGAAGT
GAGCAGCAAACATCAGCAACCTTCTCGCAGACCACCCGTTCTGTTGCTCCTGTAGCAGTGTTCATCGAAG
CTAGCGAAACAGATTTAAAACTCATCAAATCTGTTGTTTCAGAAATTGTAGACCTATCAGCTGCATCTAA
AGAAGTCACGCCCGGTGCAGTTTCGTGCATAAAACGAGTACCAGAGAAACTACGGTGCAGTTTCATTTAT
TATATTTTAACAGATTATTTGCATTTAGCAAATGTAGGTAAACAGTACAGGCGGTATTTATCTATTGCCG
TCTCCCAACTTATTCAGCAGAATTACATTTCTGCCGATCATTTGAGACTGGCTTACAACGAATTTACCGT
ATATGCAAACGATTTGATTGTTGATATTCCGGAGCTTTGGCTATACATTCTTCAATTTGCCGGGCCACTA
ATTGTAAAGAAAATATTGACTATATCAGATTTGTGGAACAACAATTTAAAAGAAAATAGTCCATCAAACG
TCGCTAAAAAGTTCCTTAAAACATACTTGATATATTGCACACAAGAAGTTGGACCAAATTTTGCTCGGAA
TATGTGGATCAAGTTTAACCTAAAATGGTCAGATTTTATGCCTGAAAGTGAAGTTGCCGACTTTATTAAA
TTTAACAGACTGGAATATGTGGAAAACGAATCAAAGTCGCCAGTGATTGATCATAGAGAGACTCCAGAAA
AGCACGTTAAAAATGTGATAGACCATATTGAGCACTTACTAAAGGAAGGAACAACGGCGGACTGCATTAT
TGATTATAGTAACGGAAATATAATGGTGGTTGATAAGTTGTTTATCAGAGGATTGACGGAAACATTGAGT
AATTTCTCGATTCACTACAAGGACAACAGTTACAAGCTTGAGTCCGAAACCTTTCAAAAGTTTTGCATAC
CGGTTTTGCAGAGATACATTGATTCTAATGAAGACCACCAACTTGAATGTTTATATACTTTGCAGCTTTT
AGTTCATGGATTGGAGCATCCAAGAGGGTTGCTGAGTGAACTAATTGGCGAGCTATATGATGCCTTTGTA
ATACAGAAGGAATCGCTTTGTAAGTGGCGAGATTCAAAGGATCAGTCTGCTGGCAAGGGCGTTGCTGTAA
AAAGTCTTAATCCTTTTTTTAACTCGTTGTTAAACGATGATGCCAACCCTCTAGAGGGCCCGCGGTTCGA
AGGTAAGCCTATCCCTAACCCTCTCCTCGGTCTCGATTCTACGCGTACCGGTCATCATCACCATCACCAT
TGAGTTTAAACCCGCTGATCAGCCTCGACTGTGCCTTCTAAGGCCTGAGCTCGCTGATCAGCCTCGATCG
AGGATCCAGACATGATAAGATACATTGATGAGTTTGGACAAACCACAACTAGAATGCAGTGAAAAAAATG
CTTTATTTGTGAAATTTGTGATGCTATTGCTTTATTTGTAACCATTATAAGCTGCAATAAACAAGTTAAC
AACAACAATTGCATTCATTTTATGTTTCAGGTTCAGGGGGAGGTGTGGGAGGTTTTTTAAAGCAAGTAAA
ACCTCTACAAATGTGGTATGGCTGATTATGATCAGTCGACCGATGCCCTTGAGAGCCTTCAACCCAGTCA
GCTCCTTCCGGTGGGCGCGGGGCATGACTATCGTCGCCGCACTTATGACTGTCTTCTTTATCATGCAACT
CGTAGGACAGGTGCCGGCAGCGCTCTGGGTCATTTTCGGCGAGGACCGCTTTCGCTGGAGCGCGACGATG
ATCGGCCTGTCGCTTGCGGTATTCGGAATCTTGCACGCCCTCGCTCAAGCCTTCGTCACTGGTCCCGCCA
CCAAACGTTTCGGCGAGAAGCAGGCCATTATCGCCGGCATGGCGGCCGACGCGCTGGGCTACGTCTTGCT
GGCGTTCGCGACGCGAGGCTGGATGGCCTTCCCCATTATGATTCTTCTCGCTTCCGGCGGCATCGGGATG
CCCGCGTTGCAGGCCATGCTGTCCAGGCAGGTAGATGACGACCATCAGGGACAGCTTCAAGGATCGCTCG
CGGCTCTTACCAGCCAGCAAAAGGCCAGGAACCGTAAAAAGGCCGCGTTGCTGGCGTTTTTCCATAGGCT
CCGCCCCCCTGACGAGCATCACAAAAATCGACGCTCAAGTCAGAGGTGGCGAAACCCGACAGGACTATAA
AGATACCAGGCGTTTCCCCCTGGAAGCTCCCTCGTGCGCTCTCCTGTTCCGACCCTGCCGCTTACCGGAT
ACCTGTCCGCCTTTCTCCCTTCGGGAAGCGTGGCGCTTTCTCAATGCTCACGCTGTAGGTATCTCAGTTC
GGTGTAGGTCGTTCGCTCCAAGCTGGGCTGTGTGCACGAACCCCCCGTTCAGCCCGACCGCTGCGCCTTA
TCCGGTAACTATCGTCTTGAGTCCAACCCGGTAAGACACGACTTATCGCCACTGGCAGCAGCCACTGGTA
ACAGGATTAGCAGAGCGAGGTATGTAGGCGGTGCTACAGAGTTCTTGAAGTGGTGGCCTAACTACGGCTA
CACTAGAAGGACAGTATTTGGTATCTGCGCTCTGCTGAAGCCAGTTACCTTCGGAAAAAGAGTTGGTAGC
TCTTGATCCGGCAAACAAACCACCGCTGGTAGCGGTGGTTTTTTTGTTTGCAAGCAGCAGATTACGCGCA
GAAAAAAAGGATCTCAAGAAGATCCTTTGATCTTTTCTACGGGGTCTGACGCTCAGTGGAACGAAAACTC
ACGTTAAGGGATTTTGGTCATGAGATTATCAAAAAGGATCTTCACCTAGATCCTTTTAAATTAAAAATGA
AGTTTTAAATCAATCTAAAGTATATATGAGTAAACTTGGTCTGACAGTTACCAATGCTTAATCAGTGAGG
CACCTATCTCAGCGATCTGTCTATTTCGTTCATCCATAGTTGCCTGACTCCCCGTCGTGTAGATAACTAC
GATACGGGAGGGCTTACCATCTGGCCCCAGTGCTGCAATGATACCGCGAGACCCACGCTCACCGGCTCCA
GATTTATCAGCAATAAACCAGCCAGCCGGAAGGGCCGAGCGCAGAAGTGGTCCTGCAACTTTATCCGCCT
CCATCCAGTCTATTAATTGTTGCCGGGAAGCTAGAGTAAGTAGTTCGCCAGTTAATAGTTTGCGCAACGT
TGTTGCCATTGCTGCAGGCATCGTGGTGTCACGCTCGTCGTTTGGTATGGCTTCATTCAGCTCCGGTTCC
CAACGATCAAGGCGAGTTACATGATCCCCCATGTTGTGCAAAAAAGCGGTTAGCTCCTTCGGTCCTCCGA
TCGTTGTCAGAAGTAAGTTGGCCGCAGTGTTATCACTCATGGTTATGGCAGCACTGCATAATTCTCTTAC
TGTCATGCCATCCGTAAGATGCTTTTCTGTGACTGGTGAGTACTCAACCAAGTCATTCTGAGAATAGTGT
ATGCGGCGACCGAGTTGCTCTTGCCCGGCGTCAACACGGGATAATACCGCGCCACATAGCAGAACTTTAA
AAGTGCTCATCATTGGAAAACGTTCTTCGGGGCGAAAACTCTCAAGGATCTTACCGCTGTTGAGATCCAG
TTCGATGTAACCCACTCGTGCACCCAACTGATCTTCAGCATCTTTTACTTTCACCAGCGTTTCTGGGTGA
GCAAAAACAGGAAGGCAAAATGCCGCAAAAAAGGGAATAAGGGCGACACGGAAATGTTGAATACTCATAC
TCTTCCTTTTTCAATATTATTGAAGCATTTATCAGGGTTATTGTCTCATGAGCGGATACATATTTGAATG
TATTTAGAAAAATAAACAAATAGGGGTTCCGCGCACATTTCCCCGAAAAGTGCCACCTGACGTCTAAGAA
ACCATTATTATCATGACATTAACCTATAAAAATAGGCGTATCACGAGGCCCTTTCGT
